>Addgene plasmid #26959 | hOtub1 | addgene partial sequence | sequence record 33174 | 26959 with m13pUC-rev
ACCATCACCATCACGATTACGATATCCCAACGACCGAAAACCTGTATTTTCAGGGCGCCATGGCGGCGGA
GGAACCTCAGCAGCAGAAGCAGGAGCCGCTGGGCAGCGACTCCGAAGGTGTTAACTGTCTGGCCTATGAT
GAAGCCATCATGGCTCAGCAGGACCGAATTCAGCAAGAGATTGCTGTGCAGAACCCTCTGGTGTCAGAGC
GGCTGGAGCTCTCGGTCCTATACAAGGAGTATGCTGAAGATGACAACATCTATCAACAGAAGATCAAGGA
CCTCCACAAAAAGTACTCGTACATCCGCAAGACCAGGCCTGACGGCAACTGTTTCTATCGGGCTTTCGGA
TTCTCCCACTTGGAGGCACTGCTGGATGACAGCAAGGAGTTGCAGCGGTTCAAGGCTGTGTCTGCCAAGA
GCAAGGAAGACCTGGTGTCCCAGGGCTTCACTGAATTCACAATTGAGGATTTCCACAACACGTTCATGGA
CCTGATTGAGCAGGTGGAGAAGCAGACCTCTGTCGCCGACCTGCTGGCCTCCTTCAATGACCAGAGCACC
TCCGACTACCTTGTGGTCTACCTGCGGCTGCTCACCTCGGGCTACCTGCAGCGCGAGAGCAAGTTCTTCG
AGCACTTCATCGAGGGTGGACGGACTGTCAAGGAGTTCTGCCAGCAGGAGGTGGAGCCCATGTGCAAGGA
GAGCGACCACATCCACATCATTGCGCTGGCCCAGGCCCTCAGCGTGTCCATCCAGGTGGAGTACATGGAC
CGCGGCGAGGGCGGCACCACCAATCCGCACATCTTCCCTGAGGGCTCCGAGCCCAAGGTCTACCTTCTCT
ACCGGCCTGGACACTACGATATCCTCTACAAATAGGGATCCGGAATTCAAAGGCCTACGTCGACGAGCTC
ACTAGTCGCGGCCCGCTTTCGAATCTA
