[The description below was written by a language model from this plasmid's Addgene catalogue record.]
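Description:
hOtub1 is a bacterial expression plasmid built on the pProEx backbone (about 4.75 kb without insert) for producing recombinant human otubain 1 in E. coli. It is recorded as a high-copy plasmid that is selected with ampicillin. The record gives no feature table and does not name the promoter, origin of replication or other regulatory elements, so these details cannot be confirmed from the information provided, although vectors of the pProEx family are generally designed for inducible expression in E. coli.

The insert is the 816 bp human OTUB1 coding sequence (also known as Otubain1, OTB1 or OTU1), cloned by restriction digestion between NcoI at the 5′ end and BamHI at the 3′ end, with both sites retained. The backbone supplies an N-terminal hexahistidine tag followed by a TEV protease cleavage site. The fusion protein can therefore be captured by immobilised metal affinity chromatography, and the tag can then be removed with TEV protease to leave near-native protein.

OTUB1 is a deubiquitinating enzyme of the OTU family. The associated publication concerns the basis of its specificity for K48-linked polyubiquitin chains, explained by bidentate substrate binding. The construct is therefore suited to purifying the enzyme for biochemical, enzymatic and structural or biophysical studies of ubiquitin chain recognition and cleavage. Distribution is limited to academic and nonprofit users.
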