Addgene plasmid #26959: hOtub1
Depositing lab: Cynthia Wolberger. Depositing organization: Johns Hopkins University and School of Medicine. Publication: Evidence for bidentate substrate binding as the basis for the K48 linkage specificity of otubain 1. Wang T, Yin L, Cooper EM, Lai MY, Dickey S, Pickart CM, Fushman D, Wilkinson KD, Cohen RE, Wolberger C. J Mol Biol. 2009 Mar 6. 386(4):1011-23. 10.1016/j.jmb.2008.12.085 PubMed 19211026.
Backbone
  Vector backbone: pProEx
  Backbone manufacturer: Invitrogen
  Backbone size w/o insert (bp): 4750
  Vector type: Bacterial Expression
Growth in bacteria
  Bacterial resistance: Ampicillin, 100 μg/mL
  Growth temperature: 37°C
  Growth strain: DH5alpha
  Copy number: High Copy
Gene/Insert
  Gene/Insert name: Otub1 (alt name: Otubain1)
  Species: H. sapiens (human)
  Insert size (bp): 816
  GenBank ID: NM_017670
  Entrez Gene: OTUB1 (a.k.a. HSPC263, OTB1, OTU1)
  Tag / fusion protein: His6 (TEV cleavable) (N terminal on backbone)
  Cloning method: Restriction Enzyme; 5′ cloning site NcoI (not destroyed); 3′ cloning site BamHI (not destroyed)
  Sequencing primers: 5′ M13/pUC reverse 23bp
Terms and licenses: Academic/Nonprofit Terms; Industry Terms: Not Available to Industry
How to cite: hOtub1 was a gift from Cynthia Wolberger (Addgene plasmid # 26959 ; http://n2t.net/addgene:26959 ; RRID:Addgene_26959)
